Addgene plasmid #194994: (D) crtE (E)_G1 (SBE115)
Purpose: Rhodotorula toruloides gene geranylgeranyl diphosphate synthase (crtE, RHTO_02504) for G1
Depositing lab: Petri-Jaan Lahtvee. Depositing organization: Tallinn University of Technology. Publication: Development of a dedicated Golden Gate Assembly Platform (RtGGA) for Rhodotorula toruloides. Bonturi N, Pinheiro MJ, de Oliveira PM, Rusadze E, Eichinger T, Liudziute G, De Biaggi JS, Brauer A, Remm M, Miranda EA, Ledesma-Amaro R, Lahtvee PJ. Metab Eng Commun. 2022 May 23;15:e00200. doi: 10.1016/j.mec.2022.e00200. eCollection 2022 Dec. PubMed 35662893.
Backbone
  Vector backbone: pJET 1.2
  Backbone size w/o insert (bp): 3004
  Total vector size (bp): 4507
  Vector type: Bacterial Expression
Growth in bacteria
  Bacterial resistance: Ampicillin, 100 μg/mL
  Growth temperature: 37°C
  Growth strain: DH5alpha
  Copy number: Unknown
Gene/Insert
  Gene/Insert name: (D) crtE (E)
  Species: Rhodotorula toruloides
  Insert size (bp): 1508
  Cloning method: Unknown
  Sequencing primers: 5′ CCATATCCATCCGGCGTAAT; 3′ CCTGATGAGGTGGTTAGCAT
Terms and licenses: Academic/Nonprofit Terms; Industry Terms: Not Available to Industry
How to cite: (D) crtE (E)_G1 (SBE115) was a gift from Petri-Jaan Lahtvee (Addgene plasmid # 194994 ; http://n2t.net/addgene:194994 ; RRID:Addgene_194994)
