[The description below was written by a language model from this plasmid's Addgene catalogue record and pLannotate feature annotations shown in this document.]
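Description:
(D) crtE (E)_G1 (SBE115) is a part-donor plasmid from a Golden Gate assembly toolkit (RtGGA) developed for the oleaginous, carotenoid-producing yeast Rhodotorula toruloides. It is built on the pJET 1.2 cloning backbone and is maintained in E. coli through a high-copy ColE1/pUC-type origin, with selection by the β-lactamase (AmpR) gene under its own bla promoter. Although catalogued as a bacterial expression vector, its recorded role is to store a gene part rather than to produce protein in bacteria. The total size is about 4.5 kb, of which roughly 1.5 kb is insert.

The insert is the R. toruloides geranylgeranyl diphosphate synthase gene, crtE (RHTO_02504). This enzyme makes geranylgeranyl pyrophosphate, the precursor that feeds carotenoid biosynthesis. The automated annotation recognises only a short stretch of the insert, by homology to bovine GGPS1. This is consistent with the insert's identity and does not indicate a bovine sequence. The "(D)" and "(E)" in the name presumably denote the flanking Golden Gate overhangs that fix the part's position in an assembly, and "G1" indicates it is intended for the first gene slot of a multi-gene construct. The record does not describe these sites or the type IIS enzyme used.

The other annotated features are standard pJET 1.2 elements: a T7 promoter next to the cloning site, a fragment of the eco47IR lethal gene driven by a lac UV5 promoter (disrupted by insertion, which gives positive selection for recombinants), a CAP binding site and a lacI remnant. No yeast promoter, terminator or yeast selection marker is annotated, so these would have to come from other parts when assembling an expression cassette for R. toruloides, for example to engineer carotenoid production.
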