Features (pLannotate 1.2.2; 9 found; start..end, strand, type, name):
    305..323     +  promoter       T7 promoter: promoter for bacteriophage T7 RNA polymerase
   1585..1746    -  CDS            GGPS1 (fragment): GGPPS_BOVIN - Experimental evidence at protein level: Swiss-Prot protein existence level 1. Catalyzes the trans-addition of the three molecules of IPP onto DMAPP to form geranylgeranyl pyrophosphate, an important precursor of carotenoids and geranylated proteins. From Bos taurus (Bovine).
   1908..2288    -  CDS            eco47IR (fragment): T2E7_ECOLX - Protein predicted: Swiss-Prot protein existence level 4. Recognizes the double-stranded sequence GGWCC and cleaves after G-1. From Escherichia coli.
   2341..2371    -  promoter       lac UV5 promoter: E. coli lac promoter with an "up" mutation
   2386..2407    -  protein_bind   CAP binding site: CAP binding activates transcription in the presence of cAMP. E. coli catabolite activator protein
   2432..2515    -  CDS            lacI (fragment): lac repressor; lacI; The lac repressor binds to the lac operator to inhibit transcription in E. coli. This inhibition can be relieved by adding lactose or isopropyl-β-D-thiogalactopyranoside (IPTG).
   2698..3286    -  rep_origin     ori: high-copy-number ColE1/pMB1/pBR322/pUC origin of replication
   3457..4317    -  CDS            AmpR: β-lactamase; bla; confers resistance to ampicillin, carbenicillin, and related antibiotics
   4318..4422    -  promoter       AmpR promoter: bla
>Addgene plasmid #194994 | (D) crtE (E)_G1 (SBE115) | addgene full sequence | sequence record 386110 | Addgene NGS Result
GCCCCTGCAGCCGAATTATATTATTTTTGCCAAATAATTTTTAACAAAAGCTCTGAAGTCTTCTTCATTT
AAATTCTTAGATGATACTTCATCTGGAAAATTGTCCCAATTAGTAGCATCACGCTGTGAGTAAGTTCTAA
ACCATTTTTTTATTGTTGTATTATCTCTAATCTTACTACTCGATGAGTTTTCGGTATTATCTCTATTTTT
AACTTGGAGCAGGTTCCATTCATTGTTTTTTTCATCATAGTGAATAAAATCAACTGCTTTAACACTTGTG
CCTGAACACCATATCCATCCGGCGTAATACGACTCACTATAGGGAGAGCGGCCGCCAGATCTTCCGGATG
GCTCGAGTTTTTCAGCAAGATATGCGGTCTCATAGATCAGACTTTGGGAAGCTCGTGCGCATGGACGCCA
TTGACGCCGTTCGTCACCGCCTTGACCGGTTTGCTCTTGACAACCTCCTCCAGCTTCCTCTCCATCGCCT
CGCCCTCAACGCCAGTCGCCCTCGCCTGCGGTTCCTCCAACACAAGCTTGTCGAGAATCGCCTCGACGCC
TCTGTTCCCTCCCAGCCGCGCAACCTCATCCCTCGCCTGCTGCGTCAACTTGCGCAACACCTCGCGCGTG
TACGCGAAGGAGCCCGTCCGCGTCTCCATGTAGCTGACAGCGTACTCTTTCGGACCGGGAGAAGAGGGCC
GCTCGCGGAGGATGTTGAGGATTTGGCGGTTCGAGGTGTCGGAGCGGATCGAGTGGACGATGGGGAAGGA
GAATTTGCCTTCGGAGAAGTCTTCGCAGAAGCCCTTGTTGTTTGCGTACTGTAAGAATGATGTATGAGCA
ACTTTGGGCAGCTCGGAGCGAGCGGAAAACGCACCTCGACCGATTGCAGGTTCACGTAGTCGTCGCGAAT
CTGGAAGATGATGCCGATCAGGTTGGCGAGCGGGACGTAATCTCTGGGAGCACAATCGTCAGTCCTAATC
TATGCGAGCGGAATTAAGCCAGCGCACCGTGGTGCTGCAGGCGAAGCGGCCATCATCAACTTGATCGCGA
TGCGGAACAGTCCTCCCGTCTCTGCGATCCCGACCGAGTCAGCGCACGCCGTATAGAATAGACTCGCACG
ACGCACTGTTGTTGACCATGTCGATGTACTCCGGTTCTGTCGGGCAGATCAAGTTCTCGCGCCAGAAGAG
GTCCATCCCTTGGCCGCGATGCAGGTTCAGCAGCTCCTCTGCGGGGATCGCGTCAGTCTCCAAGGCTTCG
ACAAGGTTGAGGCGAACCCACCGGTGACCATCTCTTCGACCTTGATGCCCGGCCGCGGGTGTATCCGCTG
GAGTTCTTGAAACGCGAGAAAGTAGACATAGTTGGCCGAGTTGATCGTCTGGGGAATCCCGTAGATCTTG
TGTGCGACTGGAGGATGGCGCACGGGATCAGTCTCTGCGACGAGAGGCGGCTCGGAGATCGGAGACTGAC
CAGGCATGCCTCGACGGAGGTGCGAGTCGTCCTCGACGTCGTCCATCCTGCGGGAATCGACGCGGATCGT
GAGCACCCGGTATTGCTGGACAGCGAGAGTGTCTCGAGAGCGCACAGCAGGCTGGCCGTGTGCAGCATCC
CGACGACTTTCTTGACAATCTCGAGATCGACGTCTGCGACACCCATCCACTGGTTGAACGCCGCGATGAG
CGCCGAGCGCACTTCCTTGCCCGGGATCGAGGCGAGGTAGGTGTACGGCTCTGTCAGGACCTGCACACGA
GCGTGTCAGCGCTGGCTTCGACGACTCGCGAGGATGTGGGGAGGCGACGGCGGTGCCGGGCGGGCGCACC
TGCTCCTGCGCGGGCTGCCACGACGGCGTGCCCTGCACCTTGTCGATAAAGTTGTCGTACCAGTCCAGCG
ACATTTGAGACCATGCATCTTTCTAGAAGATCTCCTACAATATTCTCAGCTGCCATGGAAAATCGATGTT
CTTCTTTTATTCTCTCAAGATTTTCAGGCTGTATATTAAAACTTATATTAAGAACTATGCTAACCACCTC
ATCAGGAACCGTTGTAGGTGGCGTGGGTTTTCTTGGCAATCGACTCTCATGAAAACTACGAGCTAAATAT
TCAATATGTTCCTCTTGACCAACTTTATTCTGCATTTTTTTTGAACGAGGTTTAGAGCAAGCTTCAGGAA
ACTGAGACAGGAATTTTATTAAAAATTTAAATTTTGAAGAAAGTTCAGGGTTAATAGCATCCATTTTTTG
CTTTGCAAGTTCCTCAGCATTCTTAACAAAAGACGTCTCTTTTGACATGTTTAAAGTTTAAACCTCCTGT
GTGAAATTATTATCCGCTCATAATTCCACACATTATACGAGCCGGAAGCATAAAGTGTAAAGCCTGGGGT
GCCTAATGAGTGAGCTAACTCACATTAATTGCGTTGCGCTCACTGCCAATTGCTTTCCAGTCGGGAAACC
TGTCGTGCCAGCTGCATTAATGAATCGGCCAACGCGCGGGGAGAGGCGGTTTGCGTATTGGGCGCTCTTC
CGCTTCCTCGCTCACTGACTCGCTGCGCTCGGTCGTTCGGCTGCGGCGAGCGGTATCAGCTCACTCAAAG
GCGGTAATACGGTTATCCACAGAATCAGGGGATAACGCAGGAAAGAACATGTGAGCAAAAGGCCAGCAAA
AGGCCAGGAACCGTAAAAAGGCCGCGTTGCTGGCGTTTTTCCATAGGCTCCGCCCCCCTGACGAGCATCA
CAAAAATCGACGCTCAAGTCAGAGGTGGCGAAACCCGACAGGACTATAAAGATACCAGGCGTTTCCCCCT
GGAAGCTCCCTCGTGCGCTCTCCTGTTCCGACCCTGCCGCTTACCGGATACCTGTCCGCCTTTCTCCCTT
CGGGAAGCGTGGCGCTTTCTCATAGCTCACGCTGTAGGTATCTCAGTTCGGTGTAGGTCGTTCGCTCCAA
GCTGGGCTGTGTGCACGAACCCCCCGTTCAGCCCGACCGCTGCGCCTTATCCGGTAACTATCGTCTTGAG
TCCAACCCGGTAAGACACGACTTATCGCCACTGGCAGCAGCCACTGGTAACAGGATTAGCAGAGCGAGGT
ATGTAGGCGGTGCTACAGAGTTCTTGAAGTGGTGGCCTAACTACGGCTACACTAGAAGAACAGTATTTGG
TATCTGCGCTCTGCTGAAGCCAGTTACCTTCGGAAAAAGAGTTGGTAGCTCTTGATCCGGCAAACAAACC
ACCGCTGGTAGCGGTGGTTTTTTTGTTTGCAAGCAGCAGATTACGCGCAGAAAAAAAGGATCTCAAGAAG
ATCCTTTGATCTTTTCTACGGGGTCTGACGCTCAGTGGAACGAAAACTCACGTTAAGGGATTTTGGTCAT
GAGATTATCAAAAAGGATCTTCACCTAGATCCTTTTAAATTAAAAATGAAGTTTTAAATCAATCTAAAGT
ATATATGAGTAAACTTGGTCTGACAGTTACCAATGCTTAATCAGTGAGGCACCTATCTCAGCGATCTGTC
TATTTCGTTCATCCATAGTTGCCTGACTCCCCGTCGTGTAGATAACTACGATACGGGAGGGCTTACCATC
TGGCCCCAGTGCTGCAATGATACCGCGAGACCCACGCTCACCGGCTCCAGATTTATCAGCAATAAACCAG
CCAGCCGGAAGGGCCGAGCGCAGAAGTGGTCCTGCAACTTTATCCGCCTCCATCCAGTCTATTAATTGTT
GCCGGGAAGCTAGAGTAAGTAGTTCGCCAGTTAATAGTTTGCGCAACGTTGTTGCCATTGCTACAGGCAT
CGTGGTGTCACGCTCGTCGTTTGGTATGGCTTCATTCAGCTCCGGTTCCCAACGATCAAGGCGAGTTACA
TGATCCCCCATGTTGTGCAAAAAAGCGGTTAGCTCCTTCGGTCCTCCGATCGTTGTCAGAAGTAAGTTGG
CCGCAGTGTTATCACTCATGGTTATGGCAGCACTGCATAATTCTCTTACTGTCATGCCATCCGTAAGATG
CTTTTCTGTGACTGGTGAGTACTCAACCAAGTCATTCTGAGAATAGTGTATGCGGCGACCGAGTTGCTCT
TGCCCGGCGTCAATACGGGATAATACCGCGCCACATAGCAGAACTTTAAAAGTGCTCATCATTGGAAAAC
GTTCTTCGGGGCGAAAACTCTCAAGGATCTTACCGCTGTTGAGATCCAGTTCGATGTAACCCACTCGTGC
ACCCAACTGATCTTCAGCATCTTTTACTTTCACCAGCGTTTCTGGGTGAGCAAAAACAGGAAGGCAAAAT
GCCGCAAAAAAGGGAATAAGGGCGACACGGAAATGTTGAATACTCATACTCTTCCTTTTTCAATATTATT
GAAGCATTTATCAGGGTTATTGTCTCATGAGCGGATACATATTTGAATGTATTTAGAAAAATAAACAAAT
AGGGGTTCCGCGCACATTTCCCCGAAAAGTGCCACCTGACGTCTAAGAAACCATTATTATCATGACATTA
ACCTATAAAAATAGGCGTATCACGAGGCC
